>Addgene plasmid #62303 | pET21a-LIC | depositor full sequence | sequence record 102191 | pET21a-LIC sequence 7170 bps
TGGCGAATGGG
[124 nt withheld, positions 12-135]
C
[91 nt withheld, positions 137-227]
AGGGTGATGGTTCACATTGAAAAAGGAAGAGTATGAGTATTCAACATTTCCGTGTCGCCCTTATTCCCTT
TTTTGCGGCATTTTGCCTTCCTGTTTTTGCTCACCCAGAAACGCTGGTGAAAGTAAAAGATGCTGAAGAT
CAGTTGGGTGCACGAGTGGGTTACATCGAACTGGATCTCAACAGCGGTAAGATCCTTGAGAGTTTTCGCC
CCGAAGAACGTTTTCCAATGATGAGCACTTTTAAAGTTCTGCTATGTGGCGCGGTATTATCCCGTATTGA
CGCCGGGCAAGAGCAACTCGGTCGCCGCATACACTATTCTCAGAATGACTTGGTTGAGTACTCACCAGTC
ACAGAAAAGCATCTTACGGATGGCATGACAGTAAGAGAATTATGCAGTGCTGCCATAACCATGAGTGATA
ACACTGCGGCCAACTTACTTCTGACAACGATCGGAGGACCGAAGGAGCTAACCGCTTTTTTGCACAACAT
GGGGGATCATGTAACTCGCCTTGATCGTTGGGAACCGGAGCTGAATGAAGCCATACCAAACGACGAGCGT
GACACCACGATGCCTGCAGCAATGGCAACAACGTTGCGCAAACTATTAACTGGCGAACTACTTACTCTAG
CTTCCCGGCAACAATTAATAGACTGGATGGAGGCGGATAAAGTTGCAGGACCACTTCTGCGCTCGGCCCT
TCCGGCTGGCTGGTTTATTGCTGATAAATCTGGAGCCGGTGAGCGTGGGTCTCGCGGTATCATTGCAGCA
CTGGGGCCAGATGGTAAGCCCTCCCGTATCGTAGTTATCTACACGACGGGGAGTCAGGCAACTATGGATG
AACGAAATAGACAGATCGCTGAGATAGGTGCCTCACTGATTAAGCATTGGTAACTGTCAGACCAAGTTTA
CTCATATATACTTTAGATTGATTTAAAACTTCATTTTTAATTTAAAAGGATCTAGGTGAAGATCCTTTTT
GATAATCTCATGACCAAAATCCCTTAACGTGAGTTTTCGTTCCACTGAGCGTCAGACCCCGTAGAAAAGA
TCAAAGGATCTTCTTGAGATCCTTTTTTTCTGCGCGTAATCTGCTGCTTGCAAACAAAAAAACCACCGCT
ACCAGCGGTGGTTTGTTTGCCGGATCAAGAGCTACCAACTCTTTTTCCGAAGGTAACTGGCTTCAGCAGA
GCGCAGATACCAAATACTGTCCTTCTAGTGTAGCCGTAGTTAGGCCACCACTTCAAGAACTCTGTAGCAC
CGCCTACATACCTCGCTCTGCTAATCCTGTTACCAGTGGCTGCTGCCAGTGGCGATAAGTCGTGTCTTAC
CGGGTTGGACTCAAGACGATAGTTACCGGATAAGGCGCAGCGGTCGGGCTGAACGGGGGGTTCGTGCACA
CAGCCCAGCTTGGAGCGAACGACCTACACCGAACTGAGATACCTACAGCGTGAGCTATGAGAAAGCGCCA
CGCTTCCCGAAGGGAGAAAGGCGGACAGGTATCCGGTAAGCGGCAGGGTCGGAACAGGAGAGCGCACGAG
GGAGCTTCCAGGGGGAAACGCCTGGTATCTTTATAGTCCTGTCGGGTTTCGCCACCTCTGACTTGAGCGT
CGATTTTTGTGATGCTCGTCAGGGGGGCGGAGCCTATGGAAAAACGCCAGCAACGCGGCCTTTTTACGGT
TCCTGGCCTTTTGCTGGCCTTTTGCTCACATGTTCTTTCCTGCGTTATCCCCTGATTCTGTGGATAACCG
TATTACCGCCTTTGAGTGAGCTGATACCGCTCGCCGCAGCCGAACGACCGAGCGCAGCGAGTCAGTGAGC
GAGGAAGCGGAAGAGCGCCTGATGCGGTATTTTCTCCTTACGCATCTGTGCGGTATTTCACACCGCATAT
ATGGTGCACTCTCAGTACAATCTGCTCTGATGCCGCATAGTTAAGCCAGTATACACTCCGCTATCGCTAC
GTGACTGGGTCATGGCTGCGCCCCGACACCCGCCAACACCCGCTGACGCGCCCTGACGGGCTTGTCTGCT
CCCGGCATCCGCTTACAGACAAGCTGTGACCGTCTCCGGGAGCTGCATGTGTCAGAGGTTTTCACCGTCA
TCACCGAAACGCGCGAGGCAGCTGCGGTAAAGCTCATCAGCGTGGTCGTGAAGCGATTCACAGATGTCTG
CCTGTTCATCCGCGTCCAGCTCGTTGAGTTTCTCCAGAAGCGTTAATGTCTGGCTTCTGATAAAGCGGGC
CATGTTAAGGGCGGTTTTTTCCTGTTTGGTCACTGATGCCTCCGTGTAAGGGGGATTTCTGTTCATGGGG
GTAATGATACCGATGAAACGAGAGAGGATGCTCACGATACGGGTTACTGATGATGAACATGCCCGGTTAC
TGGAACGTTGTGAGGGTAAACAACTGGCGGTATGGATGCGGCGGGACCAGAGAAAAATCACTCAGGGTCA
ATGCCAGCGCTTCGTTAATACAGATGTAGGTGTTCCACAGGGTAGCCAGCAGCATCCTGCGATGCAGATC
CGGAACATAATGGTGCAGGGCGCTGACTTCCGCGTTTCCAGACTTTACGAAACACGGAAACCGAAGACCA
TTCATGTTGTTGCTCAGGTCGCAGACGTTTTGCAGCAGCAGTCGCTTCACGTTCGCTCGCGTATCGGTGA
TTCATTCTGCTAACCAGTAAGGCAACCCCGCCAGCCTAGCCGGGTCCTCAACGACAGGAGCACGATCATG
CGCACCCGTGGGGCCGCCATGCCGGCGATAATGGCCTGCTTCTCGCCGAAACGTTTGGTGGCGGGACCAG
TGACGAAGGCTTGAGCGAGGGCGTGCAAGATTCCGAATACCGCAAGCGACAGGCCGATCATCGTCGCGCT
CCAGCGAAAGCGGTCCTCGCCGAAAATGACCCAGAGCGCTGCCGGCACCTGTCCTACGAGTTGCATGATA
AAGAAGACAGTCATAAGTGCGGCGACGATAGTCATGCCCCGCGCCCACCGGAAGGAGCTGACTGGGTTGA
AGGCTCTCAAGGGCATCGGTCGAGATCCCGGTGCCTAATGAGTGAGCTAACTTACATTAATTGCGTTGCG
CTCACTGCCCGCTTTCCAGTCGGGAAACCTGTCGTGCCAGCTGCATTAATGAATCGGCCAACGCGCGGGG
AGAGGCGGTTTGCGTATTGGGCGCCAGGGTGGTTTTTCTTTTCACCAGTGAGACGGGCAACAGCTGATTG
CCCTTCACCGCCTGGCCCTGAGAGAGTTGCAGCAAGCGGTCCACGCTGGTTTGCCCCAGCAGGCGAAAAT
CCTGTTTGATGGTGGTTAACGGCGGGATATAACATGAGCTGTCTTCGGTATCGTCGTATCCCACTACCGA
GATATCCGCACCAACGCGCAGCCCGGACTCGGTAATGGCGCGCATTGCGCCCAGCGCCATCTGATCGTTG
GCAACCAGCATCGCAGTGGGAACGATGCCCTCATTCAGCATTTGCATGGTTTGTTGAAAACCGGACATGG
CACTCCAGTCGCCTTCCCGTTCCGCTATCGGCTGAATTTGATTGCGAGTGAGATATTTATGCCAGCCAGC
CAGACGCAGACGCGCCGAGACAGAACTTAATGGGCCCGCTAACAGCGCGATTTGCTGGTGACCCAATGCG
ACCAGATGCTCCACGCCCAGTCGCGTACCGTCTTCATGGGAGAAAATAATACTGTTGATGGGTGTCTGGT
CAGAGACATCAAGAAATAACGCCGGAACATTAGTGCAGGCAGCTTCCACAGCAATGGCATCCTGGTCATC
CAGCGGATAGTTAATGATCAGCCCACTGACGCGTTGCGCGAGAAGATTGTGCACCGCCGCTTTACAGGCT
TCGACGCCGCTTCGTTCTACCATCGACACCACCACGCTGGCACCCAGTTGATCGGCGCGAGATTTAATCG
CCGCGACAATTTGCGACGGCGCGTGCAGGGCCAGACTGGAGGTGGCAACGCCAATCAGCAACGACTGTTT
GCCCGCCAGTTGTTGTGCCACGCGGTTGGGAATGTAATTCAGCTCCGCCATCGCCGCTTCCACTTTTTCC
CGCGTTTTCGCAGAAACGTGGCTGGCCTGGTTCACCACGCGGGAAACGGTCTGATAAGAGACACCGGCAT
ACTCTGCGACATCGTATAACGTTACTGGTTTCACATTCACCACCCTGAATTGACTCTCTTCCGGGCGCTA
TCATGCCATACCGCGAAAGGTTTTGCGCCATTCGATGGTGTCCGGGATCTCGACGCTCTCCCTTATGCGA
CTCCTGCATTAGGAAGCAGCCCAGTAGTAGGTTGAGGCCGTTGAGCACCGCCGCCGCAAGGAATGGTGCA
TGCAAGGAGATGGCGCCCAACAGTCCCCCGGCCACGGGGCCTGCCACCATACCCACGCCGAAACAAGCGC
TCATGAGCCCGAAGTGGCGAGCCCGATCTTCCCCATCGGTGATGTCGGCGATATAGGCGCCAGCAACCGC
ACCTGTGGCGCCGGTGATGCCGGCCACGATGCGTCCGGCGTAGAGGATCGAGATCGATCTCGATCCCGCG
AAATTAATACGACTCACTATAGGGGAATTGTGAGCGGATAACAATTCCCCTCTAGAAATAATTTTGTTTA
ACTTTAAGAAGGAGATATACATATGCACCATCATCATCATCATTCTTCTGGTGTAGATCTGGGTACCGAG
AACCTGTACTTCCAATCCATAAGCTAGCTTCTCCTCCTGAAAGATCCATAACTTCGTATAGCATACATTA
TACGAAGTTATGCGGCCGCGACGTCCACATATACCTGCCGTTCACTATTATTTAGTGAAATGAGATATTA
TGATATTTTCTGAATTGTGATTAAAAAGGCAACTTTATGCCCATGCAACAGAAACTATAAAAAATACAGA
GAATGAAAAGAAACAGATAGATTTTTTAGTTCTTTAGGCCCGTAGTCTGCAAATCCTTTTATGATTTTCT
ATCAAACAAAAGAGGAAAATAGACCAGTTGCAATCCAAACGAGAGTCTAATAGAATGAGGTCGAAAAGTA
AATCGCGCGGGTTTGTTACTGATAAAGCAGGCAAGACCTAAAATGTGTAAAGGGCAAAGTGTATACTTTG
GCGTCACCCCTTACATATTTTAGGTCTTTTTTTATTGTGCGTAACTAACTTGCCATCTTCAAACAGGAGG
GCTGGAAGAAGCAGACCGCTAACACAGTACATAAAAAAGGAGACATGAACGATGAACATCAAAAAGTTTG
CAAAACAAGCAACAGTATTAACCTTTACTACCGCACTGCTGGCAGGAGGCGCAACTCAAGCGTTTGCGAA
AGAAACGAACCAAAAGCCATATAAGGAAACATACGGCATTTCCCATATTACACGCCATGATATGCTGCAA
ATCCCTGAACAGCAAAAAAATGAAAAATATCAAGTTCCTGAGTTCGATTCGTCCACAATTAAAAATATCT
CTTCTGCAAAAGGCCTGGACGTTTGGGACAGCTGGCCATTACAAAACGCTGACGGCACTGTCGCAAACTA
TCACGGCTACCACATCGTCTTTGCATTAGCCGGAGATCCTAAAAATGCGGATGACACATCGATTTACATG
TTCTATCAAAAAGTCGGCGAAACTTCTATTGACAGCTGGAAAAACGCTGGCCGCGTCTTTAAAGACAGCG
ACAAATTCGATGCAAATGATTCTATCCTAAAAGACCAAACACAAGAATGGTCAGGTTCAGCCACATTTAC
ATCTGACGGAAAAATCCGTTTATTCTACACTGATTTCTCCGGTAAACATTACGGCAAACAAACACTGACA
ACTGCACAAGTTAACGTATCAGCATCAGACAGCTCTTTGAACATCAACGGTGTAGAGGATTATAAATCAA
TCTTTGACGGTGACGGAAAAACGTATCAAAATGTACAGCAGTTCATCGATGAAGGCAACTACAGCTCAGG
CGACAACCATACGCTGAGAGATCCTCACTACGTAGAAGATAAAGGCCACAAATACTTAGTATTTGAAGCA
AACACTGGAACTGAAGATGGCTACCAAGGCGAAGAATCTTTATTTAACAAAGCATACTATGGCAAAAGCA
CATCATTCTTCCGTCAAGAAAGTCAAAAACTTCTGCAAAGCGATAAAAAACGCACGGCTGAGTTAGCAAA
CGGCGCTCTCGGTATGATTGAGCTAAACGATGATTACACACTGAAAAAAGTGATGAAACCGCTGATTGCA
TCTAACACAGTAACAGATGAAATTGAACGCGCGAACGTCTTTAAAATGAACGGCAAATGGTACCTGTTCA
CTGACTCCCGCGGATCAAAAATGACGATTGACGGCATTACGTCTAACGATATTTACATGCTTGGTTATGT
TTCTAATTCTTTAACTGGCCCATACAAGCCGCTGAACAAAACTGGCCTTGTGTTAAAAATGGATCTTGAT
CCTAACGATGTAACCTTTACTTACTCACACTTCGCTGTACCTCAAGCGAAAGGAAACAATGTCGTGATTA
CAAGCTATATGACAAACAGAGGATTCTACGCAGACAAACAATCAACGTTTGCGCCTAGCTTCCTGCTGAA
CATCAAAGGCAAGAAAACATCTGTTGTCAAAGACAGCATCCTTGAACAAGGACAATTAACAGTTAACAAA
TAAAAACGCAAAAGAAAATGCCGATATCCTATTGGCATTGACGTCAGGTGGCACTTTTCGAGGAGTTTAC
TAGTAAGTAAAGGTGGATACGGATCCGAATTCGAGCTCCGTCGACAAGCTTGCGGCCGCACTCGAGCACC
ACCACCACCACCACTGAGATCCGGCTGCTAACAAAGCCCGAAAGGAAGCTGAGTTGGCTGCTGCCACCGC
TGAGCAATAACTAGCATAACCCCTTGGGGCCTCTAAACGGGTCTTGAGGGGTTTTTTGCTGAAAGGAGGA
ACTATATCCGGAT
Features (pLannotate 1.2.2; 21 found; start..end, strand, type, name):
     12..242     +  rep_origin     f1 ori (fragment) (sequence partly withheld): f1 bacteriophage origin of replication; arrow indicates direction of (+) strand synthesis
    243..259     +  promoter       AmpR promoter (fragment): bla
    260..1120    +  CDS            AmpR: β-lactamase; bla; confers resistance to ampicillin, carbenicillin, and related antibiotics
   1291..1879    +  rep_origin     ori: high-copy-number ColE1/pMB1/pBR322/pUC origin of replication
   2065..2207    -  misc_feature   bom: basis of mobility region from pBR322
   2309..2500    -  CDS            rop: Rop protein, which maintains plasmids at low copy number; rop
   2517..2897    +  CDS            YPB1_ECOLX: Protein predicted: Swiss-Prot protein existence level 4. From Escherichia coli.
   2969..3260    -  CDS            TcR (fragment): tetracycline efflux protein; tet; confers resistance to tetracycline
   3275..3296    -  protein_bind   CAP binding site: CAP binding activates transcription in the presence of cAMP. E. coli catabolite activator protein
   3309..4391    -  CDS            lacI: lac repressor; lacI; The lac repressor binds to the lac operator to inhibit transcription in E. coli. This inhibition can be relieved by adding lactose or isopropyl-β-D-thiogalactopyranoside (IPTG).
   4392..4469    -  promoter       lacI promoter: lacI
   4477..4756    -  CDS            TcR (fragment): tetracycline efflux protein; tet; confers resistance to tetracycline
   4782..4800    +  promoter       T7 promoter: promoter for bacteriophage T7 RNA polymerase
   4801..4825    +  protein_bind   lac operator: The lac repressor binds to the lac operator to inhibit transcription in E. coli. This inhibition can be relieved by adding lactose or isopropyl-β-D-thiogalactopyranoside (IPTG). lac repressor encoded by lacI
   4840..4862    +  RBS            RBS: efficient ribosome binding site from bacteriophage T7 gene 10 (Olins and Rangwala, 1989)
   4965..4998    +  protein_bind   loxP: Cre-mediated recombination occurs in the 8-bp core sequence (GCATACAT). Cre recombinase
   5013..5458    +  promoter       sacB promoter: sacR; sacB promoter and control region
   5459..6877    +  CDS            sacB: SACB_BACSU - Experimental evidence at protein level: Swiss-Prot protein existence level 1. From Bacillus subtilis (strain 168).
   7014..7031    +  CDS            9xHis (fragment): 9xHis affinity tag
   7041..7090    +  CDS            SET1 (fragment): solubility-enhancement tag derived from T7 phage gene 10B
   7098..7145    +  terminator     T7 terminator: transcription terminator for bacteriophage T7 RNA polymerase
