[The description below was written by a language model from this plasmid's Addgene catalogue record and pLannotate feature annotations shown in this document.]
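Description:
pET21a-LIC is an empty bacterial expression backbone of 7,170 bp, derived from pET21a and adapted for ligation-independent cloning. It is intended for producing recombinant proteins in E. coli with an N-terminal hexahistidine tag that can be removed by TEV protease cleavage. It is propagated under ampicillin selection through the β-lactamase gene. Replication depends on a pBR322-type ColE1 origin accompanied by the bom region and the rop gene, which holds copy number low, in line with the catalogue's low-copy designation. A partial f1 origin and remnants of the pBR322 tetracycline resistance gene are also annotated as backbone leftovers.

The expression cassette follows the standard pET layout: a T7 promoter followed immediately by a lac operator, the strong ribosome binding site from T7 gene 10, and a downstream T7 terminator. A plasmid-borne lacI gene with its own promoter supplies repressor. Transcription therefore requires a host providing T7 RNA polymerase and is induced with IPTG. Between the ribosome binding site and the terminator the feature table shows a loxP site followed by the Bacillus subtilis sacB gene with its native promoter and control region. sacB encodes levansucrase, which is toxic in the presence of sucrose. Such a cassette typically acts as a counter-selectable stuffer that is displaced when an insert is introduced by LIC, letting uncut or parental vector be selected against, although the record does not state this role explicitly.

The automated annotation does not mark the N-terminal His tag or the TEV site described in the catalogue. It does detect a short histidine-tag fragment just upstream of the terminator, probably the C-terminal His tag sequence inherited from pET21a. The flanking T7 forward and reverse primer sites are used to verify inserts by sequencing.
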