Addgene plasmid #62303: pET21a-LIC
Purpose: (Empty Backbone) E. coli expression vector with N-terminal Hexa-HIS and TEV cleavage
Depositing lab: Cheryl Arrowsmith. Depositing organization: University of Toronto.
Backbone
  Vector backbone: pET21a
  Backbone manufacturer: Structural Genomics Consortium
  Backbone size (bp): 7170
  Vector type: Bacterial Expression
  Promoter: T7
  Tag / fusion protein: 6xHis (N terminal on backbone)
Growth in bacteria
  Bacterial resistance: Ampicillin, 100 μg/mL
  Growth temperature: 37°C
  Growth strain: DH5alpha
  Copy number: Low Copy
Gene/Insert
  Cloning method: Ligation Independent Cloning
  Sequencing primers: 5′ T7-Fwd; 3′ T7-Rev
Terms and licenses: Academic/Nonprofit Terms; Industry Terms: Not Available to Industry
Depositor comments: Genbank accession: EF456737
How to cite: pET21a-LIC was a gift from Cheryl Arrowsmith (Addgene plasmid # 62303 ; http://n2t.net/addgene:62303 ; RRID:Addgene_62303)
