>Addgene plasmid #62303 | pET21a-LIC | addgene partial sequence | sequence record 103887 | T7 5'-TAATACGACTCACTATAGGG-3'
AGATATACATATGCACCATCATCATCATCATTCTTCTGGTGTAGATCTGGGTACCGAGAACCTGTACTTC
CAATCCATAAGCTAGCTTCTCCTCCTGAAAGATCCATAACTTCGTATAGCATACATTATACGAAGTTATG
CGGCCGCGACGTCCACATATACCTGCCGTTCACTATTATTTAGTGAAATGAGATATTATGATATTTTCTG
AATTGTGATTAAAAAGGCAACTTTATGCCCATGCAACAGAAACTATAAAAAATACAGAGAATGAAAAGAA
ACAGATAGATTTTTTAGTTCTTTAGGCCCGTAGTCTGCAAATCCTTTTATGATTTTCTATCAAACAAAAG
AGGAAAATAGACCAGTTGCAATCCAAACGAGAGTCTAATAGAATGAGGTCGAAAAGTAAATCGCGCGGGT
TTGTTACTGATAAAGCAGGCAAGACCTAAAATGTGTAAAGGGCAAAGTGTATACTTTGGCGTCACCCCTT
ACATATTTTAGGTCTTTTTTTATTGTGCGTAACTAACTTGCCATCTTCAAACAGGAGGGCTGGAAGAAGC
AGACCGCTAACACAGTACATAAAAAAGGAGACATGAACGATGAACATCAAAAAGTTTGCAAAACAAGCAA
CAGTATTAACCTTTACTACCGCACTGCTGGCAGGAGGCGCAACTCAAGCG
