>Addgene plasmid #62303 | pET21a-LIC | addgene partial sequence | sequence record 103888 | T7term 5'-GCTAGTTATTGCTCAGCGG-3'
AGCAGCCGGATCTCAGTGGTGGTGGTGGTGGTGCTCGAGTGCGGCCGCAAGCTTGTCGACGGAGCTCGAA
TTCGGATCCGTATCCACCTTTACTTACTAGTAAACTCCTCGAAAAGTGCCACCTGACGTCAATGCCAATA
GGATATCGGCATTTTCTTTTGCGTTTTTATTTGTTAACTGTTAATTGTCCTTGTTCAAGGATGCTGTCTT
TGACAACAGATGTTTTCTTGCCTTTGATGTTCAGCAGGAAGCTAGGCGCAAACGTTGATTGTTTGTCTGC
GTAGAATCCTCTGTTTGTCATATAGCTTGTAATCACGACATTGTTTCCTTTCGCTTGAGGTACAGCGAAG
TGTGAGTAAGTAAAGGTTACATCGTTAGGATCAAGATCCATTTTTAACACAAGGCCAGTTTTGTTCAGCG
GCTTGTATGGGCCAGTTAAAGAATTAGAAACATAACCAAGCATGTAAATATCGTTAGACGTAATGCCGTC
AATCGTCATTTTTGATCCGCGGGAGTCAGTGAACAGGTACCATTTGCCGTTCATTTTAAAGACGTTCGCG
CGTTCAATTTCATCTGTTACTGTGTTAGATGCAATCAGCGGTTTCATCACTTTTTTCAGTGTGTAATCAT
CGTTTAGCTCAATCATACCGAGAGCGCCGTTTGCTAACTCAGCCGTGCGTTTTTTATCGCTTTGCAG
